Addgene plasmid #144828: TFORF3352
Purpose: Lentiviral vector for overexpressing transcription factor ORFs with unique 24-bp barcodes. Barcodes facilitate identification of transcription factors in pooled screens.
Depositing lab: Feng Zhang. Depositing organization: Broad Institute. Publication: A transcription factor atlas of directed differentiation. Joung J, Ma S, Tay T, Geiger-Schuller KR, Kirchgatterer PC, Verdine VK, Guo B, Arias-Garcia MA, Allen WE, Singh A, Kuksenko O, Abudayyeh OO, Gootenberg JS, Fu Z, Macrae RK, Buenrostro JD, Regev A, Zhang F. Cell. 2023 Jan 5;186(1):209-229.e26. doi: 10.1016/j.cell.2022.11.026. PubMed 36608654.
Backbone
  Vector backbone: pLX_TRC317
  Backbone manufacturer: Broad Institute Genetic Perturbation Platform
  Backbone size w/o insert (bp): 8264
  Vector type: Mammalian Expression, Lentiviral
  Selectable markers: Puromycin
Growth in bacteria
  Bacterial resistance: Ampicillin, 100 μg/mL
  Growth temperature: 37°C
  Growth strain: NEB Stable
  Copy number: High Copy
Gene/Insert
  Gene/Insert name: HESX1
  Species: H. sapiens (human)
  Insert size (bp): 761
  Entrez Gene: HESX1 (a.k.a. ANF, CPHD5, RPX)
  Promoter: EF1a
  Tag / fusion protein: V5 (C terminal on insert)
  Cloning method: Gateway Cloning
  Sequencing primers: 5′ GGGTGGAGACTGAAGTTAGGCCAG; 3′ CACATAGCGTAAAAGGAGCAACATAG
Resource information
  A portion of this plasmid was derived from a plasmid made by: Broad Institute Genetic Perturbation Platform
Terms and licenses: Academic/Nonprofit Terms; Industry Terms: Not Available to Industry
Depositor comments: NM_003865.2 Please test multiple small colonies in case of plasmid recombination. To make this collection available in a timely manner, a portion of this collection was not fully sequenced by Addgene. If an Addgene verified full plasmid sequence is not available, please contact us prior to placing an order to request the full sequence.
How to cite: TFORF3352 was a gift from Feng Zhang (Addgene plasmid # 144828 ; http://n2t.net/addgene:144828 ; RRID:Addgene_144828)
