[The description below was written by a language model from this plasmid's Addgene catalogue record and pLannotate feature annotations shown in this document.]
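Description:
TFORF3352 is a lentiviral mammalian expression plasmid built on the pLX_TRC317 backbone from the Broad Institute Genetic Perturbation Platform. It carries the human transcription factor HESX1, a homeobox protein annotated as a possible transcriptional repressor needed for forebrain, eye and pituitary development. The full sequence record is about 9.0 kb. In bacteria the plasmid is maintained by a high-copy ColE1/pUC-type origin and selected through the β-lactamase (AmpR) gene. An f1 origin and remnants of a lac/lacZα cloning region, with T7 and T3 promoters, are also present in the backbone. The depositor notes that the plasmid can recombine.

The viral portion has a third-generation, self-inactivating layout. An RSV promoter drives a truncated HIV-1 5' LTR, followed by the Ψ packaging signal with a partial gag sequence, the RRE for Rev-dependent nuclear export, a cPPT/CTS element, WPRE to boost transcript expression, and a ΔU3 3' LTR followed by an SV40 poly(A) signal. Two expression units sit between the LTRs. An SV40 early promoter drives puromycin N-acetyltransferase for selecting transduced cells. Downstream, the EF-1α promoter drives the HESX1 ORF, which was inserted by Gateway cloning and is therefore flanked by attB1 and attB2 sites, with attB2 linking it to a C-terminal V5 epitope tag for detection.

The catalogue entry states that each construct in this collection carries a unique 24-bp barcode, which identifies the transcription factor in pooled overexpression screens. The feature table does not annotate the barcode, so its position is not stated, and a short U6 promoter fragment lies between the V5 tag and WPRE. The construct belongs to a barcoded transcription factor ORF library used for directed differentiation studies.
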