Features (pLannotate 1.2.2; 34 found; start..end, strand, type, name):
      5..231     +  promoter       RSV promoter: Rous sarcoma virus enhancer/promoter
    232..412     +  LTR            5' LTR (truncated): truncated 5' long terminal repeat (LTR) from HIV-1
    459..584     +  misc_feature   HIV-1 Ψ: packaging signal of human immunodeficiency virus type 1
    568..931     +  CDS            HIV-1 gag (fragment): gag protein from human immunodeficiency virus 1; gag
   1077..1310    +  misc_feature   RRE: The Rev response element (RRE) of HIV-1 allows for Rev-dependent mRNA export from the nucleus to the cytoplasm.
   1687..1713    +  CDS            Rev (fragment): human immunodeficiency virus 1 (HIV-1) Rev protein; rev; enhances nuclear export of unspliced and incompletely spliced viral mRNAs
   1720..1743    +  promoter       SV40 promoter (fragment): SV40 early promoter
   1744..1815    +  promoter       SV40 promoter (fragment): SV40 enhancer and early promoter
   1839..1974    +  rep_origin     SV40 ori: SV40 origin of replication
   2020..2616    +  CDS            PuroR (fragment): puromycin N-acetyltransferase; pac from Streptomyces; confers resistance to puromycin
   2665..2782    +  misc_feature   cPPT/CTS: central polypurine tract and central termination sequence of HIV-1
   2847..2913    +  CDS            small t antigen (fragment): SV40 (simian virus 40) small t antigen
   2920..4098    +  promoter       EF-1α promoter: strong constitutive promoter for human elongation factor EF-1α
   4119..4136    +  protein_bind   attB1 (fragment): mutant version of attB; core recombination site for the Gateway® BP reaction BP Clonase™
   4142..4696    +  CDS            HESX1: HESX1_HUMAN - Also known as HANF. Experimental evidence at protein level: Swiss-Prot protein existence level 1. Required for the normal development of the forebrain, eyes and other anterior structures such as the olfactory placodes and pituitary gland. Possible transcriptional repressor. Binds to the palindromic PIII sequence, 5'-AGCTTGAGTCTAATTGAATTAACTGTAC-3'. HESX1 and PROP1 bind as heterodimers on this palindromic site, and, in vitro, HESX1 can antagonize PROP1 activation. From Homo sapiens (Human).
   4698..4722    -  protein_bind   attB2: mutant version of attB; recombination site for the Gateway® BP reaction BP Clonase™
   4730..4771    +  CDS            V5 tag: epitope tag from simian virus 5
   4787..4840    +  promoter       U6 promoter (fragment): RNA polymerase III promoter for human U6 snRNA
   4882..5470    +  misc_feature   WPRE: woodchuck hepatitis virus posttranscriptional regulatory element
   5521..5540    +  misc_feature   cPPT/CTS (fragment): central polypurine tract and central termination sequence of HIV-1
   5542..5775    +  LTR            3' LTR (ΔU3): self-inactivating 3' long terminal repeat (LTR) from HIV-1
   5853..5974    +  polyA_signal   SV40 poly(A) signal: SV40 polyadenylation signal
   6014..6149    +  rep_origin     SV40 ori: SV40 origin of replication
   6170..6188    -  promoter       T7 promoter: promoter for bacteriophage T7 RNA polymerase
   6196..6351    +  CDS            lacZα (fragment): LacZα fragment of β-galactosidase; lacZ fragment
   6356..6784    +  rep_origin     f1 ori (sequence partly withheld): f1 bacteriophage origin of replication; arrow indicates direction of (+) strand synthesis
   6837..6941    +  promoter       AmpR promoter: bla
   6942..7802    +  CDS            AmpR: β-lactamase; bla; confers resistance to ampicillin, carbenicillin, and related antibiotics
   7973..8561    +  rep_origin     ori: high-copy-number ColE1/pMB1/pBR322/pUC origin of replication
   8744..8836    +  CDS            lacI (fragment): lac repressor; lacI; The lac repressor binds to the lac operator to inhibit transcription in E. coli. This inhibition can be relieved by adding lactose or isopropyl-β-D-thiogalactopyranoside (IPTG).
   8849..8870    +  protein_bind   CAP binding site: CAP binding activates transcription in the presence of cAMP. E. coli catabolite activator protein
   8885..8915    +  promoter       lac promoter: promoter for the E. coli lac operon
   8923..8939    +  protein_bind   lac operator: The lac repressor binds to the lac operator to inhibit transcription in E. coli. This inhibition can be relieved by adding lactose or isopropyl-β-D-thiogalactopyranoside (IPTG). lac repressor encoded by lacI
   8984..9002    +  promoter       T3 promoter: promoter for bacteriophage T3 RNA polymerase
>Addgene plasmid #144828 | TFORF3352 | addgene full sequence | sequence record 391554 | Addgene NGS Result
TTAATGTAGTCTTATGCAATACTCTTGTAGTCTTGCAACATGGTAACGATGAGTTAGCAACATGCCTTAC
AAGGAGAGAAAAAGCACCGTGCATGCCGATTGGTGGAAGTAAGGTGGTACGATCGTGCCTTATTAGGAAG
GCAACAGACGGGTCTGACATGGATTGGACGAACCACTGAATTGCCGCATTGCAGAGATATTGTATTTAAG
TGCCTAGCTCGATACATAAACGGGTCTCTCTGGTTAGACCAGATCTGAGCCTGGGAGCTCTCTGGCTAAC
TAGGGAACCCACTGCTTAAGCCTCAATAAAGCTTGCCTTGAGTGCTTCAAGTAGTGTGTGCCCGTCTGTT
GTGTGACTCTGGTAACTAGAGATCCCTCAGACCCTTTTAGTCAGTGTGGAAAATCTCTAGCAGTGGCGCC
CGAACAGGGACTTGAAAGCGAAAGGGAAACCAGAGGAGCTCTCTCGACGCAGGACTCGGCTTGCTGAAGC
GCGCACGGCAAGAGGCGAGGGGCGGCGACTGGTGAGTACGCCAAAAATTTTGACTAGCGGAGGCTAGAAG
GAGAGAGATGGGTGCGAGAGCGTCAGTATTAAGCGGGGGAGAATTAGATCGCGATGGGAAAAAATTCGGT
TAAGGCCAGGGGGAAAGAAAAAATATAAATTAAAACATATAGTATGGGCAAGCAGGGAGCTAGAACGATT
CGCAGTTAATCCTGGCCTGTTAGAAACATCAGAAGGCTGTAGACAAATACTGGGACAGCTACAACCATCC
CTTCAGACAGGATCAGAAGAACTTAGATCATTATATAATACAGTAGCAACCCTCTATTGTGTGCATCAAA
GGATAGAGATAAAAGACACCAAGGAAGCTTTAGACAAGATAGAGGAAGAGCAAAACAAAAGTAAGACCAC
CGCACAGCAAGCGGCCGCTGATCTTCAGACCTGGAGGAGGAGATATGAGGGACAATTGGAGAAGTGAATT
ATATAAATATAAAGTAGTAAAAATTGAACCATTAGGAGTAGCACCCACCAAGGCAAAGAGAAGAGTGGTG
CAGAGAGAAAAAAGAGCAGTGGGAATAGGAGCTTTGTTCCTTGGGTTCTTGGGAGCAGCAGGAAGCACTA
TGGGCGCAGCGTCAATGACGCTGACGGTACAGGCCAGACAATTATTGTCTGGTATAGTGCAGCAGCAGAA
CAATTTGCTGAGGGCTATTGAGGCGCAACAGCATCTGTTGCAACTCACAGTCTGGGGCATCAAGCAGCTC
CAGGCAAGAATCCTGGCTGTGGAAAGATACCTAAAGGATCAACAGCTCCTGGGGATTTGGGGTTGCTCTG
GAAAACTCATTTGCACCACTGCTGTGCCTTGGAATGCTAGTTGGAGTAATAAATCTCTGGAACAGATTTG
GAATCACACGACCTGGATGGAGTGGGACAGAGAAATTAACAATTACACAAGCTTAATACACTCCTTAATT
GAAGAATCGCAAAACCAGCAAGAAAAGAATGAACAAGAATTATTGGAATTAGATAAATGGGCAAGTTTGT
GGAATTGGTTTAACATAACAAATTGGCTGTGGTATATAAAATTATTCATAATGATAGTAGGAGGCTTGGT
AGGTTTAAGAATAGTTTTTGCTGTACTTTCTATAGTGAATAGAGTTAGGCAGGGATATTCACCATTATCG
TTTCAGACCCACCTCCCAACCCCGAGGGGACCCATGCATTGCATCTCAATTAGTCAGCAACCAGGTGTGG
AAAGTCCCCAGGCTCCCCAGCAGGCAGAAGTATGCAAAGCATGCGTCTCAATTAGTCAGCAACCATAGTC
CCGCCCCTAACTCCGCCCATCCCGCCCCTAACTCCGCCCAGTTCCGCCCATTCTCCGCCCCATGGCTGAC
TAATTTTTTTTATTTATGCAGAGGCCGAGGCCGCCTCGGCCTCTGAGCTATTCCAGAAGTAGTGAGGAGG
CTTTTTTGGAGGCCTAGGCTTTTGCAAAAAGCTTTCTAGAGGTACCACCGGAGCTTACCATGACCGAGTA
CAAGCCCACGGTGCGCCTCGCCACCCGCGACGACGTCCCCAGGGCCGTACGCACCCTCGCCGCCGCGTTC
GCCGACTACCCCGCCACGCGCCACACCGTCGATCCGGACCGCCACATCGAGCGGGTCACCGAGCTGCAAG
AACTCTTCCTCACGCGCGTCGGGCTCGACATCGGCAAGGTGTGGGTCGCGGACGACGGCGCCGCCGTGGC
GGTCTGGACCACGCCGGAGAGCGTCGAAGCGGGGGCGGTGTTCGCCGAGATCGGCCCGCGCATGGCCGAG
TTGAGCGGTTCCCGGCTGGCCGCGCAGCAACAGATGGAAGGCCTCCTGGCGCCGCACCGGCCCAAGGAGC
CCGCGTGGTTCCTGGCCACCGTCGGCGTCTCGCCCGACCACCAGGGCAAGGGTCTGGGCAGCGCCGTCGT
GCTCCCCGGAGTGGAGGCGGCCGAGCGCGCCGGGGTGCCCGCCTTCCTGGAGACCTCCGCGCCCCGCAAC
CTCCCCTTCTACGAGCGGCTCGGCTTCACCGTCACCGCCGACGTCGAGGTGCCCGAAGGACCGCGCACCT
GGTGCATGACCCGCAAGCCCGGTGCCAGTTAACGAATTCTAGATCTTGAGACAAATGGCAGTATTCATCC
ACAATTTTAAAAGAAAAGGGGGGATTGGGGGGTACAGTGCAGGGGAAAGAATAGTAGACATAATAGCAAC
AGACATACAAACTAAAGAATTACAAAAACAAATTACAAAAATTCAAAATTTTCGGGTTTATTACAGGGAC
AGCAGAGATCCACTTTGGCGCCGGCTCGAGGCCTGCAGGTGCAAAGATGGATAAAGTTTTAAACAGAGAG
GAATCTTTGCAGCTAATGGACCTTCTAGGTCTTGAAAGGAGTGGGAATTGGCTCCGGTGCCCGTCAGTGG
GCAGAGCGCACATCGCCCACAGTCCCCGAGAAGTTGGGGGGAGGGGTCGGCAATTGAACCGGTGCCTAGA
GAAGGTGGCGCGGGGTAAACTGGGAAAGTGATGTCGTGTACTGGCTCCGCCTTTTTCCCGAGGGTGGGGG
AGAACCGTATATAAGTGCAGTAGTCGCCGTGAACGTTCTTTTTCGCAACGGGTTTGCCGCCAGAACACAG
GTAAGTGCCGTGTGTGGTTCCCGCGGGCCTGGCCTCTTTACGGGTTATGGCCCTTGCGTGCCTTGAATTA
CTTCCACCTGGCTGCAGTACGTGATTCTTGATCCCGAGCTTCGGGTTGGAAGTGGGTGGGAGAGTTCGAG
GCCTTGCGCTTAAGGAGCCCCTTCGCCTCGTGCTTGAGTTGAGGCCTGGCCTGGGCGCTGGGGCCGCCGC
GTGCGAATCTGGTGGCACCTTCGCGCCTGTCTCGCTGCTTTCGATAAGTCTCTAGCCATTTAAAATTTTT
GATGACCTGCTGCGACGCTTTTTTTCTGGCAAGATAGTCTTGTAAATGCGGGCCAAGATCTGCACACTGG
TATTTCGGTTTTTGGGGCCGCGGGCGGCGACGGGGCCCGTGCGTCCCAGCGCACATGTTCGGCGAGGCGG
GGCCTGCGAGCGCGGCCACCGAGAATCGGACGGGGGTAGTCTCAAGCTGGCCGGCCTGCTCTGGTGCCTG
GCCTCGCGCCGCCGTGTATCGCCCCGCCCTGGGCGGCAAGGCTGGCCCGGTCGGCACCAGTTGCGTGAGC
GGAAAGATGGCCGCTTCCCGGCCCTGCTGCAGGGAGCTCAAAATGGAGGACGCGGCGCTCGGGAGAGCGG
GCGGGTGAGTCACCCACACAAAGGAAAAGGGCCTTTCCGTCCTCAGCCGTCGCTTCATGTGACTCCACGG
AGTACCGGGCGCCGTCCAGGCACCTCGATTAGTTCTCGAGCTTTTGGAGTACGTCGTCTTTAGGTTGGGG
GGAGGGGTTTTATGCGATGGAGTTTCCCCACACTGAGTGGGTGGAGACTGAAGTTAGGCCAGCTTGGCAC
TTGATGTAATTCTCCTTGGAATTTGCCCTTTTTGAGTTTGGATCTTGGTTCATTCTCAAGCCTCAGACAG
TGGTTCAAAGTTTTTTTCTTCCATTTCAGGTGTCGTGAGGCTAGCATCGATTGATCAACAAGTTTGTACA
AAAAAGTTGGCATGTCTCCCAGCCTTCAGGAAGGCGCTCAGCTCGGGGAAAACAAACCCTCAACTTGCTC
CTTTTCAATTGAGAGAATCTTAGGACTGGACCAGAAGAAAGACTGTGTTCCATTAATGAAACCCCACAGG
CCCTGGGCAGACACCTGCAGCTCATCAGGGAAAGATGGTAACTTATGTCTACATGTCCCAAATCCTCCCA
GTGGGATTTCATTCCCTAGCGTGGTGGATCACCCAATGCCAGAAGAAAGAGCTTCGAAATATGAAAATTA
CTTTTCAGCCTCAGAAAGACTGTCTTTGAAAAGAGAGTTGAGTTGGTATAGAGGCCGAAGACCAAGAACT
GCTTTTACTCAAAACCAGATTGAAGTGTTAGAAAATGTCTTTAGAGTAAACTGCTATCCTGGTATCGATA
TTAGAGAAGACTTAGCTCAAAAATTGAATCTAGAGGAAGACAGAATCCAGATTTGGTTTCAAAATCGGCG
TGCAAAACTGAAAAGGTCCCATAGAGAATCACAGTTTCTAATGGCGAAAAAAAATTTCAACACAAATCTG
CTGGAATACCCAACTTTCTTGTACAAAGTGGTTGATATCGGTAAGCCTATCCCTAACCCTCTCCTCGGTC
TCGATTCTACGTAGTAATGAACTAGTCCGTAACTTGAAAGTATTTCGATTTCTTGGCTTTATATATCTTG
TGGAAAGGACGAACACCAGCATTACCCTCGCTCATTACGCGTTAAGTCGACAATCAACCTCTGGATTACA
AAATTTGTGAAAGATTGACTGGTATTCTTAACTATGTTGCTCCTTTTACGCTATGTGGATACGCTGCTTT
AATGCCTTTGTATCATGCTATTGCTTCCCGTATGGCTTTCATTTTCTCCTCCTTGTATAAATCCTGGTTG
CTGTCTCTTTATGAGGAGTTGTGGCCCGTTGTCAGGCAACGTGGCGTGGTGTGCACTGTGTTTGCTGACG
CAACCCCCACTGGTTGGGGCATTGCCACCACCTGTCAGCTCCTTTCCGGGACTTTCGCTTTCCCCCTCCC
TATTGCCACGGCGGAACTCATCGCCGCCTGCCTTGCCCGCTGCTGGACAGGGGCTCGGCTGTTGGGCACT
GACAATTCCGTGGTGTTGTCGGGGAAATCATCGTCCTTTCCTTGGCTGCTCGCCTGTGTTGCCACCTGGA
TTCTGCGCGGGACGTCCTTCTGCTACGTCCCTTCGGCCCTCAATCCAGCGGACCTTCCTTCCCGCGGCCT
GCTGCCGGCTCTGCGGCCTCTTCCGCGTCTTCGCCTTCGCCCTCAGACGAGTCGGATCTCCCTTTGGGCC
GCCTCCCCGCGTCGACTTTAAGACCAATGACTTACAAGGCAGCTGTAGATCTTAGCCACTTTTTAAAAGA
AAAGGGGGGACTGGAAGGGCTAATTCACTCCCAACGAAGACAAGATCTGCTTTTTGCTTGTACTGGGTCT
CTCTGGTTAGACCAGATCTGAGCCTGGGAGCTCTCTGGCTAACTAGGGAACCCACTGCTTAAGCCTCAAT
AAAGCTTGCCTTGAGTGCTTCAAGTAGTGTGTGCCCGTCTGTTGTGTGACTCTGGTAACTAGAGATCCCT
CAGACCCTTTTAGTCAGTGTGGAAAATCTCTAGCAGTACGTATAGTAGTTCATGTCATCTTATTATTCAG
TATTTATAACTTGCAAAGAAATGAATATCAGAGAGTGAGAGGAACTTGTTTATTGCAGCTTATAATGGTT
ACAAATAAAGCAATAGCATCACAAATTTCACAAATAAAGCATTTTTTTCACTGCATTCTAGTTGTGGTTT
GTCCAAACTCATCAATGTATCTTATCATGTCTGGCTCTAGCTATCCCGCCCCTAACTCCGCCCATCCCGC
CCCTAACTCCGCCCAGTTCCGCCCATTCTCCGCCCCATGGCTGACTAATTTTTTTTATTTATGCAGAGGC
CGAGGCCGCCTCGGCCTCTGAGCTATTCCAGAAGTAGTGAGGAGGCTTTTTTGGAGGCCTAGGGACGTAC
CCAATTCGCCCTATAGTGAGTCGTATTACGCGCGCTCACTGGCCGTCGTTTTACAACGTCGTGACTGGGA
AAACCCTGGCGTTACCCAACTTAATCGCCTTGCAGCACATCCCCCTTTCGCCAGCTGGCGTAATAGCGAA
GAGGCCCGCACCGATCGCCCTTCCCAACAGTTGCGCAGCCTGAATGGCGAATGGG
[124 nt withheld, positions 6356-6479]
C
[91 nt withheld, positions 6481-6571]
A
[49 nt withheld, positions 6573-6621]
CCTTTGACGTTGGAGTCCACGTTCTTT
[37 nt withheld, positions 6649-6685]
ACCCTATCTCGGTCTATTCTTTTGATTTATAAGGGATTTTGCCGATTTCGGCCTATTGGTTAAAAAATGA
GCTGATTTAACAAAAATTTAACGCGAATTTTAACAAAATATTAACGCTTACAATTTAGGTGGCACTTTTC
GGGGAAATGTGCGCGGAACCCCTATTTGTTTATTTTTCTAAATACATTCAAATATGTATCCGCTCATGAG
ACAATAACCCTGATAAATGCTTCAATAATATTGAAAAAGGAAGAGTATGAGTATTCAACATTTCCGTGTC
GCCCTTATTCCCTTTTTTGCGGCATTTTGCCTTCCTGTTTTTGCTCACCCAGAAACGCTGGTGAAAGTAA
AAGATGCTGAAGATCAGTTGGGTGCACGAGTGGGTTACATCGAACTGGATCTCAACAGCGGTAAGATCCT
TGAGAGTTTTCGCCCCGAAGAACGTTTTCCAATGATGAGCACTTTTAAAGTTCTGCTATGTGGCGCGGTA
TTATCCCGTATTGACGCCGGGCAAGAGCAACTCGGTCGCCGCATACACTATTCTCAGAATGACTTGGTTG
AGTACTCACCAGTCACAGAAAAGCATCTTACGGATGGCATGACAGTAAGAGAATTATGCAGTGCTGCCAT
AACCATGAGTGATAACACTGCGGCCAACTTACTTCTGACAACGATCGGAGGACCGAAGGAGCTAACCGCT
TTTTTGCACAACATGGGGGATCATGTAACTCGCCTTGATCGTTGGGAACCGGAGCTGAATGAAGCCATAC
CAAACGACGAGCGTGACACCACGATGCCTGTAGCAATGGCAACAACGTTGCGCAAACTATTAACTGGCGA
ACTACTTACTCTAGCTTCCCGGCAACAATTAATAGACTGGATGGAGGCGGATAAAGTTGCAGGACCACTT
CTGCGCTCGGCCCTTCCGGCTGGCTGGTTTATTGCTGATAAATCTGGAGCCGGTGAGCGTGGGTCTCGCG
GTATCATTGCAGCACTGGGGCCAGATGGTAAGCCCTCCCGTATCGTAGTTATCTACACGACGGGGAGTCA
GGCAACTATGGATGAACGAAATAGACAGATCGCTGAGATAGGTGCCTCACTGATTAAGCATTGGTAACTG
TCAGACCAAGTTTACTCATATATACTTTAGATTGATTTAAAACTTCATTTTTAATTTAAAAGGATCTAGG
TGAAGATCCTTTTTGATAATCTCATGACCAAAATCCCTTAACGTGAGTTTTCGTTCCACTGAGCGTCAGA
CCCCGTAGAAAAGATCAAAGGATCTTCTTGAGATCCTTTTTTTCTGCGCGTAATCTGCTGCTTGCAAACA
AAAAAACCACCGCTACCAGCGGTGGTTTGTTTGCCGGATCAAGAGCTACCAACTCTTTTTCCGAAGGTAA
CTGGCTTCAGCAGAGCGCAGATACCAAATACTGTTCTTCTAGTGTAGCCGTAGTTAGGCCACCACTTCAA
GAACTCTGTAGCACCGCCTACATACCTCGCTCTGCTAATCCTGTTACCAGTGGCTGCTGCCAGTGGCGAT
AAGTCGTGTCTTACCGGGTTGGACTCAAGACGATAGTTACCGGATAAGGCGCAGCGGTCGGGCTGAACGG
GGGGTTCGTGCACACAGCCCAGCTTGGAGCGAACGACCTACACCGAACTGAGATACCTACAGCGTGAGCT
ATGAGAAAGCGCCACGCTTCCCGAAGGGAGAAAGGCGGACAGGTATCCGGTAAGCGGCAGGGTCGGAACA
GGAGAGCGCACGAGGGAGCTTCCAGGGGGAAACGCCTGGTATCTTTATAGTCCTGTCGGGTTTCGCCACC
TCTGACTTGAGCGTCGATTTTTGTGATGCTCGTCAGGGGGGCGGAGCCTATGGAAAAACGCCAGCAACGC
GGCCTTTTTACGGTTCCTGGCCTTTTGCTGGCCTTTTGCTCACATGTTCTTTCCTGCGTTATCCCCTGAT
TCTGTGGATAACCGTATTACCGCCTTTGAGTGAGCTGATACCGCTCGCCGCAGCCGAACGACCGAGCGCA
GCGAGTCAGTGAGCGAGGAAGCGGAAGAGCGCCCAATACGCAAACCGCCTCTCCCCGCGCGTTGGCCGAT
TCATTAATGCAGCTGGCACGACAGGTTTCCCGACTGGAAAGCGGGCAGTGAGCGCAACGCAATTAATGTG
AGTTAGCTCACTCATTAGGCACCCCAGGCTTTACACTTTATGCTTCCGGCTCGTATGTTGTGTGGAATTG
TGAGCGGATAACAATTTCACACAGGAAACAGCTATGACCATGATTACGCCAAGCGCGCAATTAACCCTCA
CTAAAGGGAACAAAAGCTGGAGCTGCAAGC
