>Addgene plasmid #144828 | TFORF3352 | depositor partial sequence | sequence record 286599 | Insert
ATCGATTGATCAACAAGTTTGTACAAAAAAGTTGGCATGTCTCCCAGCCTTCAGGAAGGCGCTCAGCTCG
GGGAAAACAAACCCTCAACTTGCTCCTTTTCAATTGAGAGAATCTTAGGACTGGACCAGAAGAAAGACTG
TGTTCCATTAATGAAACCCCACAGGCCCTGGGCAGACACCTGCAGCTCATCAGGGAAAGATGGTAACTTA
TGTCTACATGTCCCAAATCCTCCCAGTGGGATTTCATTCCCTAGCGTGGTGGATCACCCAATGCCAGAAG
AAAGAGCTTCGAAATATGAAAATTACTTTTCAGCCTCAGAAAGACTGTCTTTGAAAAGAGAGTTGAGTTG
GTATAGAGGCCGAAGACCAAGAACTGCTTTTACTCAAAACCAGATTGAAGTGTTAGAAAATGTCTTTAGA
GTAAACTGCTATCCTGGTATCGATATTAGAGAAGACTTAGCTCAAAAATTGAATCTAGAGGAAGACAGAA
TCCAGATTTGGTTTCAAAATCGGCGTGCAAAACTGAAAAGGTCCCATAGAGAATCACAGTTTCTAATGGC
GAAAAAAAATTTCAACACAAATCTGCTGGAATACCCAACTTTCTTGTACAAAGTGGTTGATATCGGTAAG
CCTATCCCTAACCCTCTCCTCGGTCTCGATTCTACGTAGTAATGAACTAGTCCGTAACTTGAAAGTATTT
CGATTTCTTGGCTTTATATATCTTGTGGAAAGGACGAACACCAGCATTACCCTCGCTCATT
