>Addgene plasmid #144828 | TFORF3352 | depositor partial sequence | sequence record 286600 | Barcode
ACACCAGCATTACCCTCGCTCATT
